>Addgene plasmid #176980 | KCNE2_pcDNA6.2/EmGFP-Bsd | addgene full sequence | sequence record 405493 | Addgene NGS Result
GAGCCCGCCCCCGGACCCACCCCTTCCCAGCCTCTGAGCCCAGAAAGCGAAGGAGCAAAGCTGCTATTGG
CCGCTGCCCCAAAGGCCTACCCGCTTCCATTGCTCAGCGGTGCTGTCCATCTGCACGAGACTAGTGAGAC
GTGCTACTTCCATTTGTCACGTCCTGCACGACGCGAGCTGCGGGGCGGGGGGGAACTTCCTGACTAGGGG
AGGAGTAGAAGGTGGCGCGAAGGGGCCACCAAAGAACGGAGCCGGTTGGCGCCTACCGGTGGATGTGGAA
TGTGTGCGAGGCCAGAGGCCACTTGTGTAGCGCCAAGTGCCCAGCGGGGCTGCTAAAGCGCATGCTCCAG
ACTGCCTTGGGAAAAGCGCCTCCCCTACCCGGTAGCTCGAGGATAATTCGCGTTAAATTTTTGTTAAATC
AGCTCATTTTTTAACCAATAGGCCGAAATCGGCAAAATCCCTTATAAATCAAAAGAATAGACCGAGATAG
GGT
[37 nt withheld, positions 494-530]
AAAGAACGTGGACTCCAACGTCAAAGG
[49 nt withheld, positions 558-606]
T
[91 nt withheld, positions 608-698]
G
[124 nt withheld, positions 700-823]
GGGGATACCCCCTAGAGCCCCAGCTGCGCAGATCTGCTATGGCAGGGCCTGCCGCCCCGACGTTGGCTGC
GAGCCCTGGGCCTTCACCCGAACTTGGGGGGTGGGGTGGGGAAAAGGAAGAAACGCGGGCGTATTGGCCC
CAATGGGGTCTCGGTGGGGTATCGACAGAGTGCCAGCCCTGGGACCGAACCCCGCGTTTATGAACAAACG
ACCCAACACCCGTGCGTTTTATTCTGTCTTTTTATTGCCGTCATAGCGCGGGTTCCTTCCGGTATTGTCT
CCTTCCGTGTTTCAGTTAGCCTCCCCCGTTTAAACTCATTACTAACCGGTACGCGTAGAATCGAGACCGA
GGAGAGGGTTAGGGATAGGCTTACCTTCGAACCGCGGGCCCTCTAGATCAACCACTTTGTACAAGAAAGC
TGGGTTTCAGGGGGACATTTTGAACCCAGCCGCACCAATGTTCTCATGGATGGTGGCCTTCGATTCTTCT
AGATTCAAGATTTGGCTCTTGTACTTTTCCTGCCAGTCCTCTACAATGTACTGGTGGTAGGGGTCATTGG
AGTGTTCCCGTCTCTTGGATTTCACAGTGCTCACCAGGATGGCCACGATGATGAAAGAGAACATTCCAAT
CATCACCATGAGGTACAGGATGACATAGTAGAAGTTCTCAGCATCAACTTTGGCTTGGAGGGCCTCTTGC
TCAGCTGTTGTGTTCTGGCGCCAATTGTCCATATAAGTAATAAAAATCCTTCGGAAGACGTCTTCCAGCG
TCTGTGTGAAATTGGATAAAGTAGACATGGTGCCTGCTTTTTTGTACAAACTTGTTGATAGCTTAACTAG
CCAGCTTGGGTCTCCCTATAGTGAGTCGTATTAATTTCGATAAGCCAGTAAGCAGTGGGTTCTCTAGTTA
GCCAGAGAGCTCTGCTTATATAGACCTCCCACCGTACACGCCTACCGCCCATTTGCGTCAATGGGGCGGA
GTTGTTACGACATTTTGGAAAGTCCCGTTGATTTTGGTGCCAAAACAAACTCCCATTGACGTCAATGGGG
TGGAGACTTGGAAATCCCCGTGAGTCAAACCGCTATCCACGCCCATTGATGTACTGCCAAAACCGCATCA
CCATGGTAATAGCGATGACTAATACGTAGATGTACTGCCAAGTAGGAAAGTCCCATAAGGTCATGTACTG
GGCATAATGCCAGGCGGGCCATTTACCGTCATTGACGTCAATAGGGGGCGTACTTGGCATATGATACACT
TGATGTACTGCCAAGTGGGCAGTTTACCGTAAATACTCCACCCATTGACGTCAATGGAAAGTCCCTATTG
GCGTTACTATGGGAACATACGTCATTATTGACGTCAATGGGCGGGGGTCGTTGGGCGGTCAGCCAGGCGG
GCCATTTACCGTAAGTTATGTAACGCGGAACTCCATATATGGGCTATGAACTAATGACCCCGTAATTGAT
TACTATTAATAACTAGTCAATAATCAATGTCAACGCGTATATCTGGCCCGTACATCGCGAAGCAGCGCAA
AACGCCTAACCCTAAGCAGATTCTTCATGCAATTGTCGGTCAAGCCTTGCCTTGTTGTAGCTTAAATTTT
GCTCGCGCACTACTCAGCGACCTCCAACACACAAGCAGGGAGCAGATACTGGCTTAACTATGCGGCATCA
GAGCAGATTGTACTGAGAGTGCACCATAGGGGATCGGGAGATCTCCCGATCCGTCGACGTCAGGTGGCAC
TTTTCGGGGAAATGTGCGCGGAACCCCTATTTGTTTATTTTTCTAAATACATTCAAATATGTATCCGCTC
ATGAGACAATAACCCTGATAAATGCTTCAATAATATTGAAAAAGGAAGAGTATGAGTATTCAACATTTCC
GTGTCGCCCTTATTCCCTTTTTTGCGGCATTTTGCCTTCCTGTTTTTGCTCACCCAGAAACGCTGGTGAA
AGTAAAAGATGCTGAAGATCAGTTGGGTGCACGAGTGGGTTACATCGAACTGGATCTCAACAGCGGTAAG
ATCCTTGAGAGTTTTCGCCCCGAAGAACGTTTTCCAATGATGAGCACTTTTAAAGTTCTGCTATGTGGCG
CGGTATTATCCCGTATTGACGCCGGGCAAGAGCAACTCGGTCGCCGCATACACTATTCTCAGAATGACTT
GGTTGAGTACTCACCAGTCACAGAAAAGCATCTTACGGATGGCATGACAGTAAGAGAATTATGCAGTGCT
GCCATAACCATGAGTGATAACACTGCGGCCAACTTACTTCTGACAACGATCGGAGGACCGAAGGAGCTAA
CCGCTTTTTTGCACAACATGGGGGATCATGTAACTCGCCTTGATCGTTGGGAACCGAAGCTGAATGAAGC
CATACCAAACGACGAGCGTGACACCACGATGCCTGTAGCAATGGCAACAACGTTGCGCAAACTATTAACT
GGCGAACTACTTACTCTAGCTTCCCGGCAACAATTAATAGACTGGATGGAGGCGGATAAAGTTGCAGGAC
CACTTCTGCGCTCGGCCCTTCCGGCTGGCTGGTTTATTGCTGATAAATCTGGAGCCGGTGAGCGTGGGTC
TCGCGGTATCATTGCAGCACTGGGGCCAGATGGTAAGCCCTCCCGTATCGTAGTTATCTACACGACGGGG
AGTCAGGCAACTATGGATGAACGAAATAGACAGATCGCTGAGATAGGTGCCTCACTGATTAAGCATTGGT
AACTGTCAGACCAAGTTTACTCATATATACTTTAGATTGATTTAAAACTTCATTTTTAATTTAAAAGGAT
CTAGGTGAAGATCCTTTTTGATAATCTCATGACCAAAATCCCTTAACGTGAGTTTTCGTTCCACTGAGCG
TCAGACCCCGTAGAAAAGATCAAAGGATCTTCTTGAGATCCTTTTTTTCTGCGCGTAATCTGCTGCTTGC
AAACAAAAAAACCACCGCTACCAGCGGTGGTTTGTTTGCCGGATCAAGAGCTACCAACTCTTTTTCCGAA
GGTAACTGGCTTCAGCAGAGCGCAGATACCAAATACTGTTCTTCTAGTGTAGCCGTAGTTAGGCCACCAC
TTCAAGAACTCTGTAGCACCGCCTACATACCTCGCTCTGCTAATCCTGTTACCAGTGGCTGCTGCCAGTG
GCGATAAGTCGTGTCTTACCGGGTTGGACTCAAGACGATAGTTACCGGATAAGGCGCAGCGGTCGGGCTG
AACGGGGGGTTCGTGCACACAGCCCAGCTTGGAGCGAACGACCTACACCGAACTGAGATACCTACAGCGT
GAGCTATGAGAAAGCGCCACGCTTCCCGAAGGGAGAAAGGCGGACAGGTATCCGGTAAGCGGCAGGGTCG
GAACAGGAGAGCGCACGAGGGAGCTTCCAGGGGGAAACGCCTGGTATCTTTATAGTCCTGTCGGGTTTCG
CCACCTCTGACTTGAGCGTCGATTTTTGTGATGCTCGTCAGGGGGGCGGAGCCTATGGAAAAACGCCAGC
AACGCGGCCTTTTTACGGTTCCTGGCCTTTTGCTGGCCTTTTGCTCACATGTTCTTTCCTGCGTTATCCC
CTGATTCTGTGGATAACCGTATTACCGCCTTTGAGTGAGCTGATACCGCTCGCCGCAGCCGAACGACCGA
GCGCAGCGAGTCAGTGAGCGAGGAAGCGGAAGAGCGCCCAATACGCAAACCGCCTCTCCCCGCGCGTTGG
CCGATTCATTAATGCAGCTGGCACGACAGGTTTCCCGACTGGAAAGCGGGCAGTGAGCGCAACGCAATTA
ATGTGAGTTAGCTCACTCATTAGGCACCCCAGGCTTTACACTTTATGCTTCCGGCTCGTATGTTGTGTGG
AATTGTGAGCGGATAACAATTTCACACAGGAAACAGCTATGACCATGATTACGCCAAGCTCTAGCTAGAG
GTCGACGGTATACAGACATGATAAGATACATTGATGAGTTTGGACAAACCACAACTAGAATGCAGTGAAA
AAAATGCTTTATTTGTGAAATTTGTGATGCTATTGCTTTATTTGTAACCATTATAAGCTGCAATAAACAA
GTTGGGGTGGGCGAAGAACTCCAGCATGAGATCCCCGCGCTGGAGGATCATCCAGCCGGCGTCCCGGAAA
ACGATTCCGAAGCCCAACCTTTCATAGAAGGCGGCGGTGGAATCGAAATCTCGTAGCACGTGTCAGTCCT
GCTCCTCGGCCACGAAGTGCTTAGCCCTCCCACACATAACCAGAGGGCAGCAATTCACGAATCCCAACTG
CCGTCGGCTGTCCATCACTGTCCTTCACTATGGCTTTGATCCCAGGATGCAGATCGAGAAGCACCTGTCG
GCACCGTCCGCAGGGGCTCAAGATGCCCCTGTTCTCATTTCCGATCGCGACGATACAAGTCAGGTTGCCA
GCTGCCGCAGCAGCAGCAGTGCCCAGCACCACGAGTTCTGCACAAGGTCCCCCAGTAAAATGATATACAT
TGACACCAGTGAAGATGCGGCCGTCGCTAGAGAGAGCTGCGCTGGCGACGCTGTAGTCTTCAGAGATGGG
GATGCTGTTGATTGTAGCCGTTGCTCTTTCAATGAGGGTGGATTCTTCTTGAGACAAAGGCTTGGCCTTG
TACAGCTCGTCCATGCCGAGAGTGATCCCGGCGGCGGTCACGAACTCCAGCAGGACCATGTGATCGCGCT
TCTCGTTGGGGTCTTTGCTCAGGGCGGACTGGGTGCTCAGGTAGTGGTTGTCGGGCAGCAGCACGGGGCC
GTCGCCGATGGGGGTGTTCTGCTGGTAGTGGTCGGCGAGCTGCACGCTGCCGTCCTCGATGTTGTGGCGG
GTCTTGAAGTTCACCTTGATGCCGTTCTTCTGCTTGTCGGCGGTGATATAGACCTTGTGGCTGTTGTAGT
TGTACTCCAGCTTGTGCCCCAGGATGTTGCCGTCCTCCTTGAAGTCGATGCCCTTCAGCTCGATGCGGTT
CACCAGGGTGTCGCCCTCGAACTTCACCTCGGCGCGGGTCTTGTAGTTGCCGTCGTCCTTGAAGAAGATG
GTGCGCTCCTGGACGTAGCCTTCGGGCATGGCGGACTTGAAGAAGTCGTGCTGCTTCATGTGGTCGGGGT
AGCGGGCGAAGCACTGCACGCCGTAGGTGAAGGTGGTCACGAGGGTGGGCCAGGGCACGGGCAGCTTGCC
GGTGGTGCAGATGAACTTCAGGGTCAGCTTGCCGTAGGTGGCATCGCCCTCGCCCTCGCCGGACACGCTG
AACTTGTGGCCGTTTACGTCGCCGTCCAGCTCGACCAGGATGGGCACCACCCCGGTGAACAGCTCCTCGC
CCTTGCTCACCATGGTTTAGTTCCTCACCTTGTCGTATTATACTATGCCGATATACTATGCCGATGATTA
ATTGTCAACACGTGTCTAGAGTCGAAAGGCCCGGAGATGAGGAAGAGGAGAACAGCGCGGCAGACGTGCG
CTTTTGAAGCGTGCAGAATGCCGGGCCTCCGGAGGACCTTCGGGCGCCCGCCCCGCCCCTGAGCCCGCCC
CT
Features (pLannotate 1.2.2; 26 found; start..end, strand, type, name):
    395..823     -  rep_origin     f1 ori (sequence partly withheld): f1 bacteriophage origin of replication; arrow indicates direction of (+) strand synthesis
    918..934     +  polyA_signal   bGH poly(A) signal (fragment): bovine growth hormone polyadenylation signal
   1025..1073    -  polyA_signal   HSV TK poly(A) signal: herpes simplex virus thymidine kinase polyadenylation signal (Cole and Stacy, 1985)
   1157..1198    -  CDS            V5 tag: epitope tag from simian virus 5
   1224..1248    +  protein_bind   attB2: mutant version of attB; recombination site for the Gateway® BP reaction BP Clonase™
   1253..1621    -  CDS            KCNE2: KCNE2_HUMAN - Experimental evidence at protein level: Swiss-Prot protein existence level 1. Ancillary protein that assembles as a beta subunit with a voltage-gated potassium channel complex of pore-forming alpha subunits. Modulates the gating kinetics and enhances stability of the channel complex. Assembled with KCNB1 modulates the gating characteristics of the delayed rectifier voltage-dependent potassium channel KCNB1. Associated with KCNH2/HERG is proposed to form the rapidly activating component of the delayed rectifying potassium current in heart (IKr). May associate with KCNQ2 and/or KCN
   1627..1647    -  protein_bind   attB1: mutant version of attB; core recombination site for the Gateway® BP reaction BP Clonase™
   1678..1696    -  promoter       T7 promoter: promoter for bacteriophage T7 RNA polymerase
   1712..1745    -  LTR            5' LTR (truncated) (fragment): truncated 5' long terminal repeat (LTR) from HIV-1
   1741..1944    -  promoter       CMV promoter: human cytomegalovirus (CMV) immediate early promoter
   1945..2324    -  enhancer       CMV enhancer: human cytomegalovirus immediate early enhancer
   2479..2531    +  misc_feature   bom (fragment): basis of mobility region from pBR322
   2590..2694    +  promoter       AmpR promoter: bla
   2695..3555    +  CDS            AmpR: β-lactamase; bla; confers resistance to ampicillin, carbenicillin, and related antibiotics
   3726..4314    +  rep_origin     ori: high-copy-number ColE1/pMB1/pBR322/pUC origin of replication
   4497..4589    +  CDS            lacI (fragment): lac repressor; lacI; The lac repressor binds to the lac operator to inhibit transcription in E. coli. This inhibition can be relieved by adding lactose or isopropyl-β-D-thiogalactopyranoside (IPTG).
   4602..4623    +  protein_bind   CAP binding site: CAP binding activates transcription in the presence of cAMP. E. coli catabolite activator protein
   4638..4668    +  promoter       lac promoter: promoter for the E. coli lac operon
   4676..4692    +  protein_bind   lac operator: The lac repressor binds to the lac operator to inhibit transcription in E. coli. This inhibition can be relieved by adding lactose or isopropyl-β-D-thiogalactopyranoside (IPTG). lac repressor encoded by lacI
   4765..4886    -  polyA_signal   SV40 poly(A) signal: SV40 polyadenylation signal
   4881..5006    -  CDS            ble (fragment): BLE_KLEPN - Experimental evidence at protein level: Swiss-Prot protein existence level 1. Binding protein with a strong affinity to the bleomycin family of antibiotics. Binds to CL990; an antimitotic-antibiotic compound. From Klebsiella pneumoniae.
   5016..5043    -  CDS            BleoR (fragment): antibiotic-binding protein; Sh ble from Streptoalloteichus hindustanus; confers resistance to bleomycin, phleomycin, and Zeocin™
   5044..5440    -  CDS            BSD (fragment): blasticidin S deaminase; Aspergillus terreus BSD; confers resistance to blasticidin
   5440..6156    -  CDS            Emerald: Emerald is a basic (constitutively fluorescent) green fluorescent protein published in 1998, derived from Aequorea victoria. It is reported to be a very rapidly-maturing weak dimer.
   6175..6222    -  promoter       EM7 promoter: synthetic bacterial promoter&nbsp
   6236..380     -  promoter       PGK promoter (across the origin): mouse phosphoglycerate kinase 1 promoter
