[The description below was written by a language model from this plasmid's Addgene catalogue record and pLannotate feature annotations shown in this document.]
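Description:
KCNE2_pcDNA6.2/EmGFP-Bsd is a mammalian expression plasmid built by Gateway recombination of a human KCNE2 cDNA into the Invitrogen destination vector pcDNA6.2/EmGFP-Bsd/V5-DEST. In bacteria it is maintained at high copy from a ColE1/pUC-type origin and selected through the β-lactamase (ampicillin resistance) gene. An f1 origin is also present, along with small remnants of lac regulatory sequence and a bom fragment from the backbone.

The KCNE2 coding sequence lies between attB1 and attB2 sites, the products of the Gateway reaction, and is driven by the CMV immediate-early enhancer and promoter. A T7 promoter sits just upstream of the insert and doubles as a sequencing primer site. A V5 epitope tag followed by the HSV TK polyadenylation signal lies downstream, but the record does not state whether the insert reads through into the V5 tag or ends at its own stop codon. KCNE2 encodes an ancillary beta subunit that assembles with voltage-gated potassium channel alpha subunits and modulates their gating and stability.

A second, independent cassette uses the mouse PGK promoter to express Emerald GFP fused to blasticidin S deaminase, terminated by an SV40 polyadenylation signal; an EM7 bacterial promoter precedes the fusion. This marker allows transfected cells to be identified by green fluorescence and selected with blasticidin without tagging KCNE2 with a fluorescent protein. Short annotated fragments of bleomycin-resistance sequence, a bGH poly(A) signal and an HIV-1 LTR appear to be partial matches rather than functional elements. The associated publication describes an overexpression screen of chromosome 21 genes for modulators of Sonic hedgehog signalling relevant to Down syndrome, so this plasmid presumably served as one clone in that set.
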