Addgene plasmid #176980: KCNE2_pcDNA6.2/EmGFP-Bsd
Purpose: Mammalian expression vector encoding KCNE2 and EmGFP-Bsd
Depositing lab: Roger Reeves. Depositing organization: Johns Hopkins University and School of Medicine. Publication: Overexpression screen of chromosome 21 genes reveals modulators of Sonic hedgehog signaling relevant to Down syndrome. Moyer AJ, Fernandez FX, Li Y, Klinedinst DK, Florea LD, Kazuki Y, Oshimura M, Reeves RH. Dis Model Mech. 2023 Apr 1;16(4):dmm049712. doi: 10.1242/dmm.049712. Epub 2023 Apr 13. PubMed 36995257.
Backbone
  Vector backbone: pcDNA6.2/EmGFP-Bsd/V5-DEST
  Backbone manufacturer: Invitrogen (V36620)
  Backbone size w/o insert (bp): 5983
  Vector type: Mammalian Expression
  Selectable markers: EmGFP fused to Blasticidin (bsd)-resistance marker
Growth in bacteria
  Bacterial resistance: Ampicillin, 100 μg/mL
  Growth temperature: 37°C
  Growth strain: DH5alpha
  Copy number: High Copy
Gene/Insert
  Gene/Insert name: KCNE2 (alt names: LQT5; ATFB4)
  Species: H. sapiens (human)
  Insert size (bp): 554
  Entrez Gene: KCNE2 (a.k.a. ATFB4, LQT5, LQT6, MIRP1)
  Promoter: CMV
  Cloning method: Gateway Cloning
  Sequencing primers: 5′ T7; 3′ V5 reverse
Resource information
  A portion of this plasmid was derived from a plasmid made by: Derived from Addgene #53848
Terms and licenses: Academic/Nonprofit Terms; Industry Terms: Not Available to Industry
Depositor comments: KCNE2 (BC093892) expressed under the control of CMV promoter and EmGFP-Bsd under the control of PGK
How to cite: KCNE2_pcDNA6.2/EmGFP-Bsd was a gift from Roger Reeves (Addgene plasmid # 176980 ; http://n2t.net/addgene:176980 ; RRID:Addgene_176980)
